>Addgene plasmid #221731 | pcDNA3-FLAG3-drAgo2D-E | addgene full sequence | sequence record 449352 | Addgene NGS Result
GACGGATCGGGAGATCTCCCGATCCCCTATGGTGCACTCTCAGTACAATCTGCTCTGATGCCGCATAGTT
AAGCCAGTATCTGCTCCCTGCTTGTGTGTTGGAGGTCGCTGAGTAGTGCGCGAGCAAAATTTAAGCTACA
ACAAGGCAAGGCTTGACCGACAATTGCATGAAGAATCTGCTTAGGGTTAGGCGTTTTGCGCTGCTTCGCG
ATGTACGGGCCAGATATACGCGTTGACATTGATTATTGACTAGTTATTAATAGTAATCAATTACGGGGTC
ATTAGTTCATAGCCCATATATGGAGTTCCGCGTTACATAACTTACGGTAAATGGCCCGCCTGGCTGACCG
CCCAACGACCCCCGCCCATTGACGTCAATAATGACGTATGTTCCCATAGTAACGCCAATAGGGACTTTCC
ATTGACGTCAATGGGTGGAGTATTTACGGTAAACTGCCCACTTGGCAGTACATCAAGTGTATCATATGCC
AAGTACGCCCCCTATTGACGTCAATGACGGTAAATGGCCCGCCTGGCATTATGCCCAGTACATGACCTTA
TGGGACTTTCCTACTTGGCAGTACATCTACGTATTAGTCATCGCTATTACCATGGTGATGCGGTTTTGGC
AGTACATCAATGGGCGTGGATAGCGGTTTGACTCACGGGGATTTCCAAGTCTCCACCCCATTGACGTCAA
TGGGAGTTTGTTTTGGCACCAAAATCAACGGGACTTTCCAAAATGTCGTAACAACTCCGCCCCATTGACG
CAAATGGGCGGTAGGCGTGTACGGTGGGAGGTCTATATAAGCAGAGCTCGTTTAGTGAACCGTCAGATCG
CCTGGAGACGCCATCCACGCTGTTTTGACCTCCATAGAAGACACCGGGACCGATCCAGCCTCCGGACTCT
AGAGGATCGAACCCTTGCCACCATGGACTACAAAGACCATGACGGTGATTATAAAGATCATGATATCGAT
TACAAGGATGACGATGACAAGCTTGGTGGTTCTTATCCCATTGGAGCAGCTGGTGCTACTGAGCTGTTTC
AGGGACGTCCGTCTTCAGGGTCAGATGTTTCTGCTCCTGCGTCTCCTCCAGCACCACAAGAATATGTCTT
CAAACCACCTCAGCGGCCAGACTTTGGCACAATGGGTAGGACAATCAAGCTTCAGGCCAACTTCTTTGAA
ATGGAAATTCCCAAGTTGGAGGTTTATCATTATGAAATAGACATCAAGCCTGAGAAATGCCCACGGAGAG
TTAACCGTGAAATAGTTGAGCACATGGTCCAGCACTTTAAAACGCAGATCTTTGGAGATCGAAAGCCTGT
GTATGATGGGAGGAAGAATCTCTACACTGCCATGCCTTTACCCATTGGAAGAGACAAAGTGGAGCTGGAG
GTCACGATTCCTGGGGAGGGAAAAGACAGGAGCTTTAAAGTCGCTATAAAGTGGATGTCCTGTGTCAGTC
TGCAAGCTTTGCATGAAGCACTCTCTGGACGGCTACCAAACATCCCTTTCGAGACCATTCAGGCTCTGGA
TGTTGTCATGAGACATTTGCCCTCTATGAGGTACACCCCAGTCGGACGTTCATTCTTCACTCCATCGGAG
GGCTGCTCTAACCCTCTTGGTGGAGGAAGAGAAGTTTGGTTTGGTTTTCATCAGTCTGTTCGGCCATCAC
TCTGGAAGATGATGCTCAACATTGATGTGTCTGCCACTGCGTTCTACAAAGCTCAACCCGTCATTGAATT
CATGTGTGAGGTTTTGGATTTTAAAAGCATCGAAGAGCAGCAAAAGCCCTTAACAGATTCCCAAAGAGTG
AAGTTTACCAAGGAGATCAAGGGTTTGAAGGTTGAAATTACTCACTGTGGACAAATGAAGAGGAAGTACA
GAGTGTGTAATGTGACGAGAAGACCAGCCAGCCATCAAACGTTTCCTTTGCAGCAAGAGAATGGTCAGAC
CATTGAATGCACTGTCGCCCAGTACTTCAAGGATAAGTACAAACTGGTGCTTCGATACCCACATCTCCCA
TGTTTACAAGTTGGTCAGGAGCAGAAACACACCTACCTTCCGTTGGAGGTCTGCAACATTGTAGCCGGGC
AGCGATGCATCAAGAAACTGACAGACAATCAGACCTCCACTATGATACGTGCCACAGCCAGGTCTGCGCC
CGACCGTCAGGACGAGATCAGCAAACTGATGAGAAGTGCCAACTTCAATACAGATCCTTATGTGCGTGAG
TTTGGAGTCATGGTAAGAGACGATATGACTGAAGTCAATGGTCGGGTTCTTCAAGCACCGTCGATTCTCT
ATGGTGGAAGGAACAAAGCAATAGCAACCCCAGTCCAGGGCGTGTGGGACATGAGGAACAAGCAGTTCCA
CACAGGGATTGAAATCAAAGTTTGGGCCATTGCCTGCTTTGCCCCACAGAGGCAGTGCACAGAACTCCTG
CTGAAGGCCTTCACTGACCAGCTTCGTAAGATCTCACGTGATGCTGGGATGCCCATTCAGGGCCAGCCGT
GCTTTTGCAAATACGCCCAGGGAGCAGACAGTGTGGAGCCCATGTTCAAACACCTCAAGTACACTTATCA
AGGGTTACAGTTGGTGGTGGTCATCTTACCCGGCAAGACTCCTGTTTATGCTGAGGTGAAGCGTGTTGGA
GACACTGTTCTCGGCATGGCCACGCAGTGTGTCCAGGTGAAGAATGTGCAGAAGACCACACCTCAAACCC
TTTCTAACCTCTGCCTCAAGATTAACGTCAAACTGGGTGGAGTCAACAACATTCTTCTTCCACAGGGCAG
GCCCTTGGTGTTCCAGCAACCAGTTATCTTTTTAGGTGCAGATGTGACTCATCCACCAGCTGGAGATGGC
AAGAAACCCTCAATTGCTGCTGTCGTTGGCAGTATGGATGCCCACCCAAGCAGATACTGTGCCACAGTGC
GGGTCCAGCAGCACCGGCAGGAGATCATTCAGGATCTGGCAACCATGGTCAGAGAGTTACTCATCCAGTT
CTACAAATCCACACGCTTCAAACCAACACGCATCATCTACTACAGAGACGGCATCTCTGAAGGCCAGTTT
AACCAGGTTCTACAGCATGAGCTGCTGGCTATTCGTGAGGCCTGCATCAAGCTGGAGAAAGATTATCAGC
CGGGTATCACCTTCGTTGTAGTACAGAAGAGACACCACACCAGACTCTTCTGCATGGACAGGAACGAACG
GGTTGGAAAGAGTGGAAACATCCCTGCTGGCACCACTGTCGACACCAAAATTACTCATCCATTCGAGTTT
GACTTTTATCTTTGCAGTCATGCTGGAATTCAGGGAACCAGTAGGCCGTCCCACTATCATGTGCTGTGGG
ACGACAACCATTTCACCTCTGACGAGCTGCAGGTCCTCACCTACCAGCTGTGCCACACCTATGTTCGCTG
CACCCGCTCGGTCTCCATTCCTGCACCAGCCTATTACGCCCACTTGGTGGCGTTTCGCGCCCGCTACCAC
TTGGTTGACAAAGAACATGACAGTGCTGAAGGCAGTCACACATCAGGTCAGAGTAACGGCAGAGATCAAC
AAGCCCTGGCCAAAGCTGTGCAGATCCACCAGGACACACTGCGCACCATGTACTTCGCCTGAAAGGGTTC
GATCCCTACCGGTTAGTAATGAGTTTAAACGGGGGAGGCTAACTGAAACACGGAAGGAGACAATACCGGA
AGGAACCCGCGCTATGACGGCAATAAAAAGACAGAATAAAACGCACGGGTGTTGGGTCGTTTGTTCATAA
ACGCGGGGTTCGGTCCCAGGGCTGGCACTCTGTCGATACCCCACCGAGACCCCATTGGGGCCAATACGCC
CGCGTTTCTTCCTTTTCCCCACCCCACCCCCCAAGTTCGGGTGAAGGCCCAGGGCTCGCAGCCAACGTCG
GGGCGGCAGGCCCTGCCATAGCAGATCTGCGCAGCTGGGGCTCTAGGGGGTATCCCC
[124 nt withheld, positions 3978-4101]
C
[91 nt withheld, positions 4103-4193]
A
[49 nt withheld, positions 4195-4243]
CCTTTGACGTTGGAGTCCACGTTCTTT
[37 nt withheld, positions 4271-4307]
ACCCTATCTCGGTCTATTCTTTTGATTTATAAGGGATTTTGCCGATTTCGGCCTATTGGTTAAAAAATGA
GCTGATTTAACAAAAATTTAACGCGAATTAATTCTGTGGAATGTGTGTCAGTTAGGGTGTGGAAAGTCCC
CAGGCTCCCCAGCAGGCAGAAGTATGCAAAGCATGCATCTCAATTAGTCAGCAACCAGGTGTGGAAAGTC
CCCAGGCTCCCCAGCAGGCAGAAGTATGCAAAGCATGCATCTCAATTAGTCAGCAACCATAGTCCCGCCC
CTAACTCCGCCCATCCCGCCCCTAACTCCGCCCAGTTCCGCCCATTCTCCGCCCCATGGCTGACTAATTT
TTTTTATTTATGCAGAGGCCGAGGCCGCCTCTGCCTCTGAGCTATTCCAGAAGTAGTGAGGAGGCTTTTT
TGGAGGCCTAGGCTTTTGCAAAAAGCTCCCGGGAGCTTGTATATCCATTTTCGGATCTGATCAAGAGACA
GGATGAGGATCGTTTCGCATGATTGAACAAGATGGATTGCACGCAGGTTCTCCGGCCGCTTGGGTGGAGA
GGCTATTCGGCTATGACTGGGCACAACAGACAATCGGCTGCTCTGATGCCGCCGTGTTCCGGCTGTCAGC
GCAGGGGCGCCCGGTTCTTTTTGTCAAGACCGACCTGTCCGGTGCCCTGAATGAACTGCAGGACGAGGCA
GCGCGGCTATCGTGGCTGGCCACGACGGGCGTTCCTTGCGCAGCTGTGCTCGACGTTGTCACTGAAGCGG
GAAGGGACTGGCTGCTATTGGGCGAAGTGCCGGGGCAGGATCTCCTGTCATCTCACCTTGCTCCTGCCGA
GAAAGTATCCATCATGGCTGATGCAATGCGGCGGCTGCATACGCTTGATCCGGCTACCTGCCCATTCGAC
CACCAAGCGAAACATCGCATCGAGCGAGCACGTACTCGGATGGAAGCCGGTCTTGTCGATCAGGATGATC
TGGACGAAGAGCATCAGGGGCTCGCGCCAGCCGAACTGTTCGCCAGGCTCAAGGCGCGCATGCCCGACGG
CGAGGATCTCGTCGTGACCCATGGCGATGCCTGCTTGCCGAATATCATGGTGGAAAATGGCCGCTTTTCT
GGATTCATCGACTGTGGCCGGCTGGGTGTGGCGGACCGCTATCAGGACATAGCGTTGGCTACCCGTGATA
TTGCTGAAGAGCTTGGCGGCGAATGGGCTGACCGCTTCCTCGTGCTTTACGGTATCGCCGCTCCCGATTC
GCAGCGCATCGCCTTCTATCGCCTTCTTGACGAGTTCTTCTGAGCGGGACTCTGGGGTTCGCGAAATGAC
CGACCAAGCGACGCCCAACCTGCCATCACGAGATTTCGATTCCACCGCCGCCTTCTATGAAAGGTTGGGC
TTCGGAATCGTTTTCCGGGACGCCGGCTGGATGATCCTCCAGCGCGGGGATCTCATGCTGGAGTTCTTCG
CCCACCCCAACTTGTTTATTGCAGCTTATAATGGTTACAAATAAAGCAATAGCATCACAAATTTCACAAA
TAAAGCATTTTTTTCACTGCATTCTAGTTGTGGTTTGTCCAAACTCATCAATGTATCTTATCATGTCTGT
ATACCGTCGACCTCTAGCTAGAGCTTGGCGTAATCATGGTCATAGCTGTTTCCTGTGTGAAATTGTTATC
CGCTCACAATTCCACACAACATACGAGCCGGAAGCATAAAGTGTAAAGCCTGGGGTGCCTAATGAGTGAG
CTAACTCACATTAATTGCGTTGCGCTCACTGCCCGCTTTCCAGTCGGGAAACCTGTCGTGCCAGCTGCAT
TAATGAATCGGCCAACGCGCGGGGAGAGGCGGTTTGCGTATTGGGCGCTCTTCCGCTTCCTCGCTCACTG
ACTCGCTGCGCTCGGTCGTTCGGCTGCGGCGAGCGGTATCAGCTCACTCAAAGGCGGTAATACGGTTATC
CACAGAATCAGGGGATAACGCAGGAAAGAACATGTGAGCAAAAGGCCAGCAAAAGGCCAGGAACCGTAAA
AAGGCCGCGTTGCTGGCGTTTTTCCATAGGCTCCGCCCCCCTGACGAGCATCACAAAAATCGACGCTCAA
GTCAGAGGTGGCGAAACCCGACAGGACTATAAAGATACCAGGCGTTTCCCCCTGGAAGCTCCCTCGTGCG
CTCTCCTGTTCCGACCCTGCCGCTTACCGGATACCTGTCCGCCTTTCTCCCTTCGGGAAGCGTGGCGCTT
TCTCATAGCTCACGCTGTAGGTATCTCAGTTCGGTGTAGGTCGTTCGCTCCAAGCTGGGCTGTGTGCACG
AACCCCCCGTTCAGCCCGACCGCTGCGCCTTATCCGGTAACTATCGTCTTGAGTCCAACCCGGTAAGACA
CGACTTATCGCCACTGGCAGCAGCCACTGGTAACAGGATTAGCAGAGCGAGGTATGTAGGCGGTGCTACA
GAGTTCTTGAAGTGGTGGCCTAACTACGGCTACACTAGAAGAACAGTATTTGGTATCTGCGCTCTGCTGA
AGCCAGTTACCTTCGGAAAAAGAGTTGGTAGCTCTTGATCCGGCAAACAAACCACCGCTGGTAGCGGTGG
TTTTTTTGTTTGCAAGCAGCAGATTACGCGCAGAAAAAAAGGATCTCAAGAAGATCCTTTGATCTTTTCT
ACGGGGTCTGACGCTCAGTGGAACGAAAACTCACGTTAAGGGATTTTGGTCATGAGATTATCAAAAAGGA
TCTTCACCTAGATCCTTTTAAATTAAAAATGAAGTTTTAAATCAATCTAAAGTATATATGAGTAAACTTG
GTCTGACAGTTACCAATGCTTAATCAGTGAGGCACCTATCTCAGCGATCTGTCTATTTCGTTCATCCATA
GTTGCCTGACTCCCCGTCGTGTAGATAACTACGATACGGGAGGGCTTACCATCTGGCCCCAGTGCTGCAA
TGATACCGCGAGACCCACGCTCACCGGCTCCAGATTTATCAGCAATAAACCAGCCAGCCGGAAGGGCCGA
GCGCAGAAGTGGTCCTGCAACTTTATCCGCCTCCATCCAGTCTATTAATTGTTGCCGGGAAGCTAGAGTA
AGTAGTTCGCCAGTTAATAGTTTGCGCAACGTTGTTGCCATTGCTACAGGCATCGTGGTGTCACGCTCGT
CGTTTGGTATGGCTTCATTCAGCTCCGGTTCCCAACGATCAAGGCGAGTTACATGATCCCCCATGTTGTG
CAAAAAAGCGGTTAGCTCCTTCGGTCCTCCGATCGTTGTCAGAAGTAAGTTGGCCGCAGTGTTATCACTC
ATGGTTATGGCAGCACTGCATAATTCTCTTACTGTCATGCCATCCGTAAGATGCTTTTCTGTGACTGGTG
AGTACTCAACCAAGTCATTCTGAGAATAGTGTATGCGGCGACCGAGTTGCTCTTGCCCGGCGTCAATACG
GGATAATACCGCGCCACATAGCAGAACTTTAAAAGTGCTCATCATTGGAAAACGTTCTTCGGGGCGAAAA
CTCTCAAGGATCTTACCGCTGTTGAGATCCAGTTCGATGTAACCCACTCGTGCACCCAACTGATCTTCAG
CATCTTTTACTTTCACCAGCGTTTCTGGGTGAGCAAAAACAGGAAGGCAAAATGCCGCAAAAAAGGGAAT
AAGGGCGACACGGAAATGTTGAATACTCATACTCTTCCTTTTTCAATATTATTGAAGCATTTATCAGGGT
TATTGTCTCATGAGCGGATACATATTTGAATGTATTTAGAAAAATAAACAAATAGGGGTTCCGCGCACAT
TTCCCCGAAAAGTGCCACCTGACGTC
Features (pLannotate 1.2.2; 19 found; start..end, strand, type, name):
     28..80      -  misc_feature   bom (fragment): basis of mobility region from pBR322
    235..614     +  enhancer       CMV enhancer: human cytomegalovirus immediate early enhancer
    615..818     +  promoter       CMV promoter: human cytomegalovirus (CMV) immediate early promoter
    936..1001    +  CDS            3xFLAG: three tandem FLAG® epitope tags, followed by an enterokinase cleavage site
   1113..3629    +  CDS            AGO2: AGO2_RABIT - Also known as EIF2C2. Experimental evidence at protein level: Swiss-Prot protein existence level 1. Required for RNA-mediated gene silencing (RNAi) by the RNA- induced silencing complex (RISC). The 'minimal RISC' appears to include AGO2 bound to a short guide RNA such as a microRNA (miRNA) or short interfering RNA (siRNA). These guide RNAs direct RISC to complementary mRNAs that are targets for RISC-mediated gene silencing. The precise mechanism of gene silencing depends on the degree of complementarity between the miRNA or siRNA and its target. Binding of RISC to a perfectly comp
   3728..3776    +  polyA_signal   HSV TK poly(A) signal: herpes simplex virus thymidine kinase polyadenylation signal (Cole and Stacy, 1985)
   3867..3883    -  polyA_signal   bGH poly(A) signal (fragment): bovine growth hormone polyadenylation signal
   3978..4406    +  rep_origin     f1 ori (sequence partly withheld): f1 bacteriophage origin of replication; arrow indicates direction of (+) strand synthesis
   4420..4749    +  promoter       SV40 promoter: SV40 enhancer and early promoter
   4816..5607    +  CDS            neo: KKA2_KLEPN - Also known as kan, nptII. Experimental evidence at protein level: Swiss-Prot protein existence level 1. Resistance to kanamycin, neomycin, paromomycin, ribostamycin, butirosin and gentamicin B. From Klebsiella pneumoniae.
   5633..5791    +  CDS            ble (fragment): BLE_KLEPN - Experimental evidence at protein level: Swiss-Prot protein existence level 1. Binding protein with a strong affinity to the bleomycin family of antibiotics. Binds to CL990; an antimitotic-antibiotic compound. From Klebsiella pneumoniae.
   5786..5907    +  polyA_signal   SV40 poly(A) signal: SV40 polyadenylation signal
   5980..5996    -  protein_bind   lac operator: The lac repressor binds to the lac operator to inhibit transcription in E. coli. This inhibition can be relieved by adding lactose or isopropyl-β-D-thiogalactopyranoside (IPTG). lac repressor encoded by lacI
   6004..6034    -  promoter       lac promoter: promoter for the E. coli lac operon
   6049..6070    -  protein_bind   CAP binding site: CAP binding activates transcription in the presence of cAMP. E. coli catabolite activator protein
   6083..6175    -  CDS            lacI (fragment): lac repressor; lacI; The lac repressor binds to the lac operator to inhibit transcription in E. coli. This inhibition can be relieved by adding lactose or isopropyl-β-D-thiogalactopyranoside (IPTG).
   6358..6946    -  rep_origin     ori: high-copy-number ColE1/pMB1/pBR322/pUC origin of replication
   7117..7977    -  CDS            AmpR: β-lactamase; bla; confers resistance to ampicillin, carbenicillin, and related antibiotics
   7978..8082    -  promoter       AmpR promoter: bla
