[The description below was written by a language model from this plasmid's Addgene catalogue record and pLannotate feature annotations shown in this document.]
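Description:
pcDNA3-FLAG3-drAgo2D-E is a mammalian expression plasmid built on the pcDNA3 backbone that encodes zebrafish (Danio rerio) Argonaute2 carrying a D651E substitution in the active site, fused at its N terminus to a 3xFLAG epitope tag. The sequenced record is 8,113 nt. In bacteria it is maintained at high copy from a ColE1/pUC-type origin and selected with ampicillin through the β-lactamase gene and its own promoter. An f1 phage origin and leftover lac promoter/operator and bom fragments from the parental vector are also present.

The payload is transcribed from the human cytomegalovirus immediate-early enhancer and promoter, which give strong constitutive expression in transfected mammalian cells. The 3xFLAG coding region, which includes an enterokinase cleavage site, lies just upstream of the Ago2 open reading frame. The annotation software labelled this frame by homology to rabbit AGO2, but the catalogue entry identifies the insert as the zebrafish gene. Downstream of the insert the table annotates an HSV TK polyadenylation signal and only a short, reverse-oriented match to the bGH polyadenylation signal. A separate SV40 enhancer/early promoter drives the neomycin phosphotransferase gene, followed by a ble fragment and the SV40 poly(A) signal, so G418 selection of stable transfectants should be possible.

Ago2 is the catalytic core of the RNA-induced silencing complex, which cleaves target RNAs complementary to its bound guide RNA. The associated study concerns the severely impaired cleavage activity of fish Ago2, and this construct allows expression and FLAG-based detection or purification of the active-site variant for comparison with other Ago2 forms.
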