Addgene plasmid #221731: pcDNA3-FLAG3-drAgo2D-E
Purpose: Expression of zebrafish Ago2 with D651E mutation and N-terminal 3xFLAG tag in mammalian cells.
Depositing lab: David Bartel. Depositing organization: Whitehead Institute for Biomedical Research. Publication: A Seed Mismatch Enhances Argonaute2-Catalyzed Cleavage and Partially Rescues Severely Impaired Cleavage Found in Fish. Chen GR, Sive H, Bartel DP. Mol Cell. 2017 Dec 21;68(6):1095-1107.e5. doi: 10.1016/j.molcel.2017.11.032. PubMed 29272705.
Backbone
  Vector backbone: pcDNA3
  Vector type: Mammalian Expression
Growth in bacteria
  Bacterial resistance: Ampicillin, 100 μg/mL
  Growth temperature: 37°C
  Growth strain: DH5alpha
  Copy number: High Copy
Gene/Insert
  Gene/Insert name: drAgo2D-E
  Species: D. rerio (zebrafish)
  Mutation: D651E in active site
  Entrez Gene: ago2
  Promoter: CMV
  Tag / fusion protein: 3xFLAG (N terminal on insert)
  Cloning method: Gibson Cloning
  Sequencing primers: 5′ CMV-F; 3′ BGH-rev
Terms and licenses: Academic/Nonprofit Terms; Industry Terms: Not Available to Industry
How to cite: pcDNA3-FLAG3-drAgo2D-E was a gift from David Bartel (Addgene plasmid # 221731 ; http://n2t.net/addgene:221731 ; RRID:Addgene_221731)
